Addgene plasmid #192990: HyWnt3-ΔRep-D3:Luc
Purpose: Plasmid to test the Hydra Wnt3 promoter activity (partial deletion of the repressor element-D3)
Depositing lab: Brigitte Galliot. Depositing organization: University of Geneva. Publication: An evolutionarily-conserved Wnt3/beta-catenin/Sp5 feedback loop restricts head organizer activity in Hydra. Vogg MC, Beccari L, Iglesias Olle L, Rampon C, Vriz S, Perruchoud C, Wenger Y, Galliot B. Nat Commun. 2019 Jan 18;10(1):312. doi: 10.1038/s41467-018-08242-2. PubMed 30659200.
Backbone
  Vector backbone: pGL3
  Vector type: Mammalian Expression
Growth in bacteria
  Bacterial resistance: Ampicillin, 100 μg/mL
  Growth temperature: 37°C
  Growth strain: DH5alpha
  Copy number: High Copy
Gene/Insert
  Gene/Insert name: Hydra Wnt3 promoter
  Species: Hydra
  Insert size (bp): 1959
  Mutation: partial deletion of the Wnt3 repressor element-D3
  Cloning method: Restriction Enzyme; 5′ cloning site Unknown (unknown if destroyed); 3′ cloning site Unknown (unknown if destroyed)
Terms and licenses: Academic/Nonprofit Terms; Industry Terms: Not Available to Industry
How to cite: HyWnt3-ΔRep-D3:Luc was a gift from Brigitte Galliot (Addgene plasmid # 192990 ; http://n2t.net/addgene:192990 ; RRID:Addgene_192990)
