[The description below was written by a language model from this plasmid's Addgene catalogue record and pLannotate feature annotations shown in this document.]
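Description:
HyWnt3-ΔRep-D3:Luc is a firefly luciferase reporter plasmid built on the pGL3 backbone and catalogued as a mammalian expression vector. It is designed to measure the transcriptional activity of a mutated version of the Hydra Wnt3 promoter. The insert is a 1,959 bp Hydra Wnt3 promoter fragment carrying a partial deletion (the "D3" deletion) of the Wnt3 repressor element. The cloning sites used are not recorded. The promoter itself is not annotated in the feature table, but the unannotated stretch preceding the luciferase coding sequence, roughly the first 2 kb of the 6,750 nt sequence, is consistent with its size and with a position immediately upstream of the reporter.

The reporter is the enhanced luc+ firefly luciferase gene, followed by an SV40 polyadenylation signal; the adjacent small large T antigen fragment is simply part of that SV40 late region. Upstream of the promoter insertion site sit a synthetic poly(A) signal and the RNA polymerase II pause site from the human α2 globin gene. These standard pGL3 elements limit read-through transcription from the backbone, so that luciferase output reflects the cloned promoter. The plasmid is maintained in E. coli through a high-copy ColE1/pUC-type origin and selected with ampicillin via β-lactamase expressed from its own promoter. An f1 origin is also present, and the short TcR and lacZα fragments are non-functional backbone remnants.

The construct is intended for luciferase assays of Hydra Wnt3 promoter activity, presumably alongside the intact promoter and other deletion variants to map the contribution of the repressor element. It comes from work on Wnt3/β-catenin/Sp5 feedback regulation of the Hydra head organizer.
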