Features (pLannotate 1.2.2; 11 found; start..end, strand, type, name):
   2020..3672    +  CDS            luciferase: firefly luciferase; luc+; enhanced luc+ version of the luciferase gene
   3713..3834    -  polyA_signal   SV40 poly(A) signal: SV40 polyadenylation signal
   3857..3925    -  CDS            large T antigen (fragment): large T antigen from SV40 (simian virus 40)
   3941..4073    +  CDS            TcR (fragment): tetracycline efflux protein; tet; confers resistance to tetracycline
   4253..4841    -  rep_origin     ori: high-copy-number ColE1/pMB1/pBR322/pUC origin of replication
   5012..5872    -  CDS            AmpR: β-lactamase; bla; confers resistance to ampicillin, carbenicillin, and related antibiotics
   5873..5977    -  promoter       AmpR promoter: bla
   6004..6432    +  rep_origin     f1 ori (sequence partly withheld): f1 bacteriophage origin of replication; arrow indicates direction of (+) strand synthesis
   6464..6531    -  CDS            lacZα (fragment): LacZα fragment of β-galactosidase; lacZ fragment
   6590..6638    +  polyA_signal   poly(A) signal: synthetic polyadenylation signal
   6652..6743    +  misc_feature   pause site: RNA polymerase II transcriptional pause signal from the human α2 globin gene
>Addgene plasmid #192990 | HyWnt3-ΔRep-D3:Luc | addgene full sequence | sequence record 388953 | Addgene NGS Result
GGTACCGAGTTGAAGAGCAAGAAAACGAATGATTGTAAATTGTACATGTCGATTGTGAAAATTGACTATA
AATAATTATTAAAAATGTAGATTTTATGTGCGAGGAAAACATGAAGACCATAGAAAACTCCAAAGCACTG
ATGTTCACTGAAAAAACTAGATAAATAAAACGATTTTAACTAAGAGGAACAGTAAAAAGATGCAACTTAG
CTAAATGATGAGTAACGCGAAATAGAGTTTTGGTTGATGGAAAAAATATCGATCGCTAACTTGAACAGCG
AACATGTAGTTTTTGTTGCTACTGGATACCAAACCATGGTAATAATGCTATCCTTTTTTTTAATTTTAAT
TTTGACTATTTTTTTAAATCTTAAGCCCGCGCTCTCCATCGGTAAAAAAGAAGACAATGGCAACCCTAAA
TTAATGTATGTATGTAAAAGGTCATCATATATTAACATATTATAATAAAATATTATTTATGTTTTAATAC
TATTTCTTATATTTTTTGATTTTCATAAAAAATGATTTGTTTTTTATAGACTACTATTATTATCATATTA
TTTTTATATTTCATTTTTATGTTTTTATTACTAATATAACTATTATTAATCTAAAACAGTGGAATAAACA
TTTAGAATATTGTTGACTTCATATTCGCCTAAAAAGCATATGTTTACATTTTTTATTAAGTAATTATCTT
TGTTTGGCATTTAATAATATTAAAAAGTATTCGTCACCAAAACTCTGCTTTTTCAAATTTATAAATTTAT
GTTAACGTTAAAACAATGCATCAATGCATTGAACGTTTTTTTAATGGAAAAATTAACAATTTTACTATCT
TTATAAGTTTGTTTAGTTTCAAGTTTTATATAATGTAGCTTGAGTGTAAAAATATTATTTGAGTCTAACA
ATAAATCTAAAATAACTTTTTGTTGATGCTAGATTTTATACATCTTTAACAGCTATGGCGCCAAAAGAGA
CAGCGGGTGTTTTATTGAGCTACGCAGTTATTGTTTTTTTAAATTCAGTCTTTATCAAATGTTAACAAAT
AAAAATCCTGATTGCATCCCAATCAGCTCATTTGGAATATGTTATGACCAACCAAATTGTTGGCAAAGTA
GTTGTAAATTATGATGTCATCTTCTTATAGGAAAATGACATCAGTAAATAATCGTCAGAAAAAAACGTCA
GAAAACAAGTGACGTATTATAATTTTGTTTATAATATACATATATATATATAAAACTCATCGATGACAAA
ACAATGACCAATAAAATATTCCTTTGATAGAGTCTCCTAATATGTTATCTTGGTAATTTGTACAATTATT
TTATTAAATGTTTATCAATTAATGATAAATTTAAACTTATAGAGATATTTGCAATGTTGATAAAAAAGAT
GTCGATAACATATTAACGAAATAGTATATGAATATAAACATATAATATTATCATATATATTATGCACATC
AAGTTTTATGTTTACTGACGTTTCCCTGCCTTCTAACTCCTACCTGCACAAAAAGCTTGAACTTTTATAT
TTTTTAATTAGTATAAGCAAATAGACGTCTTAAAGTTAAATCGATACTTCTTTAAAATCTTTACAAACAT
TACCATGTGAAATATTTGGCTTAATATATCAGAACAGCTATATCAATTTCACTGTAATTTTATCGCACTG
TGCTTATTATTAGATATTCAATAACCCATTGTGAAAAGGCTTAAACCCGTTTTTACTTTGTTGCTTTAAA
GGTTTGATTTAACTAACCGCTAATCATTATAAAAAGTTATAAATTTATAAAAATTTATCTCTGCAAAAAA
AGATTTAACATTAACACAACTACTACAAAAATCTATCTCAGGATACTGCAATTTCACAAGAAACTTTTCA
CATTAATTTTTAAACACAATGCAAAAATAAACGCAAAGAATATGCAGTTTTAAAACATGCATTTTTAAAG
AAACTCGAGATCTGCGATCTAAGTAAGCTTGGCATTCCGGTACTGTTGGTAAAGCCACCATGGAAGACGC
CAAAAACATAAAGAAAGGCCCGGCGCCATTCTATCCGCTGGAAGATGGAACCGCTGGAGAGCAACTGCAT
AAGGCTATGAAGAGATACGCCCTGGTTCCTGGAACAATTGCTTTTACAGATGCACATATCGAGGTGGACA
TCACTTACGCTGAGTACTTCGAAATGTCCGTTCGGTTGGCAGAAGCTATGAAACGATATGGGCTGAATAC
AAATCACAGAATCGTCGTATGCAGTGAAAACTCTCTTCAATTCTTTATGCCGGTGTTGGGCGCGTTATTT
ATCGGAGTTGCAGTTGCGCCCGCGAACGACATTTATAATGAACGTGAATTGCTCAACAGTATGGGCATTT
CGCAGCCTACCGTGGTGTTCGTTTCCAAAAAGGGGTTGCAAAAAATTTTGAACGTGCAAAAAAAGCTCCC
AATCATCCAAAAAATTATTATCATGGATTCTAAAACGGATTACCAGGGATTTCAGTCGATGTACACGTTC
GTCACATCTCATCTACCTCCCGGTTTTAATGAATACGATTTTGTGCCAGAGTCCTTCGATAGGGACAAGA
CAATTGCACTGATCATGAACTCCTCTGGATCTACTGGTCTGCCTAAAGGTGTCGCTCTGCCTCATAGAAC
TGCCTGCGTGAGATTCTCGCATGCCAGAGATCCTATTTTTGGCAATCAAATCATTCCGGATACTGCGATT
TTAAGTGTTGTTCCATTCCATCACGGTTTTGGAATGTTTACTACACTCGGATATTTGATATGTGGATTTC
GAGTCGTCTTAATGTATAGATTTGAAGAAGAGCTGTTTCTGAGGAGCCTTCAGGATTACAAGATTCAAAG
TGCGCTGCTGGTGCCAACCCTATTCTCCTTCTTCGCCAAAAGCACTCTGATTGACAAATACGATTTATCT
AATTTACACGAAATTGCTTCTGGTGGCGCTCCCCTCTCTAAGGAAGTCGGGGAAGCGGTTGCCAAGAGGT
TCCATCTGCCAGGTATCAGGCAAGGATATGGGCTCACTGAGACTACATCAGCTATTCTGATTACACCCGA
GGGGGATGATAAACCGGGCGCGGTCGGTAAAGTTGTTCCATTTTTTGAAGCGAAGGTTGTGGATCTGGAT
ACCGGGAAAACGCTGGGCGTTAATCAAAGAGGCGAACTGTGTGTGAGAGGTCCTATGATTATGTCCGGTT
ATGTAAACAATCCGGAAGCGACCAACGCCTTGATTGACAAGGATGGATGGCTACATTCTGGAGACATAGC
TTACTGGGACGAAGACGAACACTTCTTCATCGTTGACCGCCTGAAGTCTCTGATTAAGTACAAAGGCTAT
CAGGTGGCTCCCGCTGAATTGGAATCCATCTTGCTCCAACACCCCAACATCTTCGACGCAGGTGTCGCAG
GTCTTCCCGACGATGACGCCGGTGAACTTCCCGCCGCCGTTGTTGTTTTGGAGCACGGAAAGACGATGAC
GGAAAAAGAGATCGTGGATTACGTCGCCAGTCAAGTAACAACCGCGAAAAAGTTGCGCGGAGGAGTTGTG
TTTGTGGACGAAGTACCGAAAGGTCTTACCGGAAAACTCGACGCAAGAAAAATCAGAGAGATCCTCATAA
AGGCCAAGAAGGGCGGAAAGATCGCCGTGTAATTCTAGAGTCGGGGCGGCCGGCCGCTTCGAGCAGACAT
GATAAGATACATTGATGAGTTTGGACAAACCACAACTAGAATGCAGTGAAAAAAATGCTTTATTTGTGAA
ATTTGTGATGCTATTGCTTTATTTGTAACCATTATAAGCTGCAATAAACAAGTTAACAACAACAATTGCA
TTCATTTTATGTTTCAGGTTCAGGGGGAGGTGTGGGAGGTTTTTTAAAGCAAGTAAAACCTCTACAAATG
TGGTAAAATCGATAAGGATCCGTCGACCGATGCCCTTGAGAGCCTTCAACCCAGTCAGCTCCTTCCGGTG
GGCGCGGGGCATGACTATCGTCGCCGCACTTATGACTGTCTTCTTTATCATGCAACTCGTAGGACAGGTG
CCGGCAGCGCTCTTCCGCTTCCTCGCTCACTGACTCGCTGCGCTCGGTCGTTCGGCTGCGGCGAGCGGTA
TCAGCTCACTCAAAGGCGGTAATACGGTTATCCACAGAATCAGGGGATAACGCAGGAAAGAACATGTGAG
CAAAAGGCCAGCAAAAGGCCAGGAACCGTAAAAAGGCCGCGTTGCTGGCGTTTTTCCATAGGCTCCGCCC
CCCTGACGAGCATCACAAAAATCGACGCTCAAGTCAGAGGTGGCGAAACCCGACAGGACTATAAAGATAC
CAGGCGTTTCCCCCTGGAAGCTCCCTCGTGCGCTCTCCTGTTCCGACCCTGCCGCTTACCGGATACCTGT
CCGCCTTTCTCCCTTCGGGAAGCGTGGCGCTTTCTCATAGCTCACGCTGTAGGTATCTCAGTTCGGTGTA
GGTCGTTCGCTCCAAGCTGGGCTGTGTGCACGAACCCCCCGTTCAGCCCGACCGCTGCGCCTTATCCGGT
AACTATCGTCTTGAGTCCAACCCGGTAAGACACGACTTATCGCCACTGGCAGCAGCCACTGGTAACAGGA
TTAGCAGAGCGAGGTATGTAGGCGGTGCTACAGAGTTCTTGAAGTGGTGGCCTAACTACGGCTACACTAG
AAGAACAGTATTTGGTATCTGCGCTCTGCTGAAGCCAGTTACCTTCGGAAAAAGAGTTGGTAGCTCTTGA
TCCGGCAAACAAACCACCGCTGGTAGCGGTGGTTTTTTTGTTTGCAAGCAGCAGATTACGCGCAGAAAAA
AAGGATCTCAAGAAGATCCTTTGATCTTTTCTACGGGGTCTGACGCTCAGTGGAACGAAAACTCACGTTA
AGGGATTTTGGTCATGAGATTATCAAAAAGGATCTTCACCTAGATCCTTTTAAATTAAAAATGAAGTTTT
AAATCAATCTAAAGTATATATGAGTAAACTTGGTCTGACAGTTACCAATGCTTAATCAGTGAGGCACCTA
TCTCAGCGATCTGTCTATTTCGTTCATCCATAGTTGCCTGACTCCCCGTCGTGTAGATAACTACGATACG
GGAGGGCTTACCATCTGGCCCCAGTGCTGCAATGATACCGCGAGACCCACGCTCACCGGCTCCAGATTTA
TCAGCAATAAACCAGCCAGCCGGAAGGGCCGAGCGCAGAAGTGGTCCTGCAACTTTATCCGCCTCCATCC
AGTCTATTAATTGTTGCCGGGAAGCTAGAGTAAGTAGTTCGCCAGTTAATAGTTTGCGCAACGTTGTTGC
CATTGCTACAGGCATCGTGGTGTCACGCTCGTCGTTTGGTATGGCTTCATTCAGCTCCGGTTCCCAACGA
TCAAGGCGAGTTACATGATCCCCCATGTTGTGCAAAAAAGCGGTTAGCTCCTTCGGTCCTCCGATCGTTG
TCAGAAGTAAGTTGGCCGCAGTGTTATCACTCATGGTTATGGCAGCACTGCATAATTCTCTTACTGTCAT
GCCATCCGTAAGATGCTTTTCTGTGACTGGTGAGTACTCAACCAAGTCATTCTGAGAATAGTGTATGCGG
CGACCGAGTTGCTCTTGCCCGGCGTCAATACGGGATAATACCGCGCCACATAGCAGAACTTTAAAAGTGC
TCATCATTGGAAAACGTTCTTCGGGGCGAAAACTCTCAAGGATCTTACCGCTGTTGAGATCCAGTTCGAT
GTAACCCACTCGTGCACCCAACTGATCTTCAGCATCTTTTACTTTCACCAGCGTTTCTGGGTGAGCAAAA
ACAGGAAGGCAAAATGCCGCAAAAAAGGGAATAAGGGCGACACGGAAATGTTGAATACTCATACTCTTCC
TTTTTCAATATTATTGAAGCATTTATCAGGGTTATTGTCTCATGAGCGGATACATATTTGAATGTATTTA
GAAAAATAAACAAATAGGGGTTCCGCGCACATTTCCCCGAAAAGTGCCACCTG
[124 nt withheld, positions 6004-6127]
C
[91 nt withheld, positions 6129-6219]
A
[49 nt withheld, positions 6221-6269]
CCTTTGACGTTGGAGTCCACGTTCTTT
[37 nt withheld, positions 6297-6333]
ACCCTATCTCGGTCTATTCTTTTGATTTATAAGGGATTTTGCCGATTTCGGCCTATTGGTTAAAAAATGA
GCTGATTTAACAAAAATTTAACGCGAATTTTAACAAAATATTAACGCTTACAATTTGCCATTCGCCATTC
AGGCTGCGCAACTGTTGGGAAGGGCGATCGGTGCGGGCCTCTTCGCTATTACGCCAGCCCAAGCTACCAT
GATAAGTAAGTAATATTAAGGTACGGGAGGTACTTGGAGCGGCCGCAATAAAATATCTTTATTTTCATTA
CATCTGTGTGTTGGTTTTTTGTGTGAATCGATAGTACTAACATACGCTCTCCATCAAAACAAAACGAAAC
AAAACAAACTAGCAAAATAGGCTGTCCCCAGTGCAAGTGCAGGTGCCAGAACATTTCTCTATCGATA
